Addgene plasmid #130831: pHWBF06exp
Purpose: Expression of plant LINC fluorescent fusion protein for cell biology
Depositing lab: Hank Bass. Depositing organization: Florida State University, Tallahassee. Publication: Identification and characterization of genes encoding the nuclear envelope LINC complex in the monocot species Zea mays. Gumber HK, McKenna JF, Estrada AL, Tolmie AF, Graumann K, Bass HW. J Cell Sci. 2019 Feb 11;132(3). pii: jcs.221390. doi: 10.1242/jcs.221390. PubMed 30659121.
Backbone
  Vector backbone: pH7WG2
  Vector type: Plant Expression
Growth in bacteria
  Bacterial resistance: Spectinomycin, 50 μg/mL
  Growth temperature: 37°C
  Growth strain: DH5alpha
  Copy number: Low Copy
Gene/Insert
  Gene/Insert name: SUN2
  Species: Zea mays (maize)
  Promoter: CaMV 35S
  Tag / fusion protein: mCherry-FLAG-HA (N terminal on insert)
  Cloning method: Gateway Cloning
  Sequencing primers: 5′ ATGGTGTCCAAGGGCGAGGA; 3′ TGCGGACTCTAGCATGGCCG
Terms and licenses: Academic/Nonprofit Terms; Industry Terms: Not Available to Industry
How to cite: pHWBF06exp was a gift from Hank Bass (Addgene plasmid # 130831 ; http://n2t.net/addgene:130831 ; RRID:Addgene_130831)
