[The description below was written by a language model from this plasmid's Addgene catalogue record and pLannotate feature annotations shown in this document.]
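Description:
pHWBF06exp is a Gateway-derived plant expression clone built on the binary T-DNA vector pH7WG2 and designed to express a fluorescently tagged maize nuclear envelope protein in plant cells. The payload is the Zea mays SUN2 coding sequence, a component of the LINC complex, fused at its N terminus to an mCherry-FLAG-HA tag. In the 12,030 nt sequence, the cassette begins with the CaMV 35S promoter and a fragment of the TMV Ω translational enhancer, followed by attB1, the mCherry open reading frame, and attB2. The roughly 1.4 kb between mCherry and attB2 is not annotated, but it presumably holds the epitope tags and SUN2 named in the catalogue entry. A CaMV polyadenylation signal terminates the transcript. The attB sites are the scars left by Gateway recombination into the destination vector.

Within the nopaline-type left and right T-DNA borders, a second cassette of NOS promoter, hph and NOS terminator provides hygromycin resistance for selecting transformed plant tissue. Outside the borders, the backbone carries the aadA gene for spectinomycin/streptomycin selection in bacteria. It also carries a ColE1-type origin with the bom region for replication in E. coli, and the pVS1 oriV, RepA and StaA functions that allow stable maintenance in Agrobacterium. The record lists the plasmid as low copy. Short hits such as the gentamicin resistance, rop, yokD and CaMV protein fragments appear to be backbone or promoter-adjacent remnants rather than functional genes. The stated purpose is expression of a plant LINC fluorescent fusion protein for cell biology, that is, imaging the localisation and behaviour of SUN2, with the FLAG and HA epitopes also available for antibody-based detection.
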