Features (pLannotate 1.2.2; 25 found; start..end, strand, type, name):
      1..345     +  promoter       CaMV 35S promoter: strong constitutive promoter from cauliflower mosaic virus
    298..344     +  promoter       minimal CaMV 35S promoter: minimal 35S promoter from cauliflower mosaic virus
    377..402     +  misc_feature   TMV Ω (fragment): translational enhancer from the tobacco mosaic virus 5'-leader sequence (Gallie et al., 1988)
    445..469     +  protein_bind   attB1: mutant version of attB; recombination site for the Gateway® BP reaction BP Clonase™
    472..1179    +  CDS            mCherry: mCherry is a basic (constitutively fluorescent) red fluorescent protein published in 2004, derived from Discosoma sp.. It is reported to be a very rapidly-maturing monomer with low acid sensitivity.
   2573..2597    -  protein_bind   attB2: mutant version of attB; recombination site for the Gateway® BP reaction BP Clonase™
   2668..2827    +  polyA_signal   CaMV poly(A) signal (fragment): cauliflower mosaic virus polyadenylation signal
   2854..2876    -  misc_feature   MCS (fragment): pUC18/19 multiple cloning site
   2969..3148    +  promoter       NOS promoter: nopaline synthase promoter
   3184..4206    +  CDS            hph: KHYB_ECOLX - Experimental evidence at protein level: Swiss-Prot protein existence level 1. The aminoglycoside phosphotransferases achieve inactivation of their antibiotic substrates by phosphorylation. Only phosphorylates hygromycin and closely related compounds such as demethyl analogs and destomycin. From Escherichia coli.
   4227..4391    +  CDS            yokD (fragment): YOKD_BACSU - Experimental evidence at protein level: Swiss-Prot protein existence level 1. May contribute to antibiotic resistance. From Bacillus subtilis (strain 168).
   4407..4659    +  terminator     NOS terminator: nopaline synthase terminator and poly(A) signal
   4752..4776    -  misc_feature   LB T-DNA repeat: left border repeat from nopaline C58 T-DNA
   5035..5058    +  promoter       Pc promoter (fragment): intI1 (promoter lies within the coding sequence); class 1 integron promoter
   5234..5290    +  CDS            GmR (fragment): gentamycin acetyltransferase; aacC1; confers resistance to gentamycin
   5301..6088    +  CDS            SmR (fragment): aminoglycoside adenylyltransferase (Murphy, 1985); aadA; confers resistance to spectinomycin and streptomycin
   6334..6922    +  rep_origin     ori: high-copy-number ColE1/pMB1/pBR322/pUC origin of replication
   7108..7248    -  misc_feature   bom: basis of mobility region from pBR322
   7350..7389    -  CDS            rop (fragment): Rop protein, which maintains plasmids at low copy number; rop
   7592..7786    -  rep_origin     pVS1 oriV: origin of replication for the Pseudomonas plasmid pVS1 (Heeb et al., 2000)
   7852..8925    -  CDS            pVS1 RepA: replication protein from the Pseudomonas plasmid pVS1 (Heeb et al., 2000)
   9354..9983    -  CDS            pVS1 StaA: stability protein from the Pseudomonas plasmid pVS1 (Heeb et al., 2000)
  10543..10944   -  CDS            Y4CG_SINFN (fragment): Protein inferred from homology: Swiss-Prot protein existence level 3. From Sinorhizobium fredii (strain NBRC 101917 / NGR234).
  11314..11338   -  misc_feature   RB T-DNA repeat: right border repeat from nopaline C58 T-DNA
  11387..12028   +  CDS            IBMP_CAMVB (fragment): Experimental evidence at protein level: Swiss-Prot protein existence level 1. Enhances the ribosomal termination-reinitiation event leading to the translation of major open reading frames on the polycistronic viral RNAs. From Cauliflower mosaic virus (strain Bari 1) (CaMV).
>Addgene plasmid #130831 | pHWBF06exp | addgene full sequence | sequence record 255150 | Addgene NGS Result
TGAGACTTTTCAACAAAGGGTAATATCGGGAAACCTCCTCGGATTCCATTGCCCAGCTATCTGTCACTTC
ATCAAAAGGACAGTAGAAAAGGAAGGTGGCACCTACAAATGCCATCATTGCGATAAAGGAAAGGCTATCG
TTCAAGATGCCCCTGCCGACAGTGGTCCCAAAGATGGACCCCCACCCACGAGGAGCATCGTGGAAAAAGA
AGACGTTCCAACCACGTCTTCAAAGCAAGTGGATTGATGTGATATCTCCACTGACGTAAGGGATGACGCA
CAATCCCACTATCCTTCGCAAGACCCTTCCTCTATATAAGGAAGTTCATTTCATTTGGAGAGGACTCCGG
TATTTTTACAACAATTACCACAACAAAACAAACAACAAACAACATTACAATTTACTATTCTAGTCGACCT
GCAGGCGGCCGCACTAGTGATATCACAAGTTTGTACAAAAAAGCAGGCTTCATGGTGTCCAAGGGCGAGG
AGGACAACATGGCCATCATTAAGGAGTTCATGCGCTTCAAGGTCCACATGGAGGGCTCCGTTAATGGGCA
TGAGTTCGAGATCGAGGGGGAGGGCGAGGGGAGGCCCTACGAGGGCACACAGACTGCCAAGCTGAAGGTG
ACGAAGGGCGGGCCTCTCCCCTTCGCCTGGGACATCCTGTCGCCTCAGTTCATGTACGGCTCTAAGGCCT
ACGTGAAGCACCCCGCTGACATTCCAGATTACCTCAAGCTGAGCTTCCCGGAGGGCTTCAAGTGGGAGCG
GGTTATGAACTTCGAGGACGGCGGGGTGGTCACGGTGACCCAGGACTCCAGCCTCCAGGATGGCGAGTTC
ATCTACAAGGTCAAGCTGCGCGGCACAAATTTCCCTTCCGACGGGCCGGTTATGCAGAAGAAGACTATGG
GCTGGGAGGCCTCGTCTGAGCGGATGTACCCGGAGGATGGCGCGCTCAAGGGGGAGATTAAGCAGCGCCT
CAAGCTGAAGGACGGTGGCCACTACGATGCTGAGGTGAAGACCACGTACAAGGCCAAGAAGCCGGTCCAG
CTCCCAGGCGCCTACAACGTTAATATCAAGCTGGACATTACATCGCACAACGAGGATTACACTATCGTGG
AGCAGTACGAGAGGGCCGAGGGCAGGCATTCTACGGGCGGGATGGACGAGCTGTACAAGGGCGCCGGGGA
TTACAAGGACGATGACGATAAGGCGTACCCTTACGACGTCCCCGATTACGCGGGCGCCGGGATGGCTTCT
CCCTCATTCGCGGCCGCTGCTACCTCTCCGGCGTCATCCCCACTCACGCTGGACGCTATCCCACTGGCCT
CAAGGCCCGCCCCAGGCGCCGCTGCGGCCCAGCGGAAGCGCTCGGTGTTCCTCCTGAACCACCGGCCTCA
TCCGGTCTCGCCCACCCCGCCCCTGCAGCCAACCGCTGCGGCCTCCGCTCAGCACGCCAGGAGGAAGAAG
ACCTCTCATCCACCTAGGCCCAGGTGGCAGACCGTGCTCTCCATCGCTGCCAAGAATGCCGCTCTCCTGG
CGGCCCTCCTGTACCTCGGCGACCTGGCCTGGAGGTGGAGCCACCCGCCCCCACCTAGCCCGCCCCCAGA
CCGGGCTGCCCTGGAGGGCTACGCGGCTCGCGTCGATGAGGTTGAGGCCAGCCTCACACGGACTTTCCGC
ATGATCCAGGTCCAGCTGGAGGCGGTTGACAGGAAGATTGATGGCGAAGTGGGGGCGGCGCGGGGCGACC
TCCTGGCGCTCCTGGAGGATAAGAGGCTGGCTCTGGAGAGGCAGCTCACGCGCCTGGACGCTAGGGCCGG
CGAGCTGGGGGATGCGCTCGCTGGCCTGAAGAGGATGGAGTTCCTCCGGAAGGACGAGTTCGAGAAGTTC
TGGGATGAGGTGAAGGGCTCACTGGGCTCCTCCTCCGAGTCGGAGGTGGACCTCGATCAGGTCCGGGCCC
TGGCGCGCGAGATCGTCATGCGCGAGATTGAGAAGCACGCTGCGGACGGCATCGGGCGGGTGGATTACGC
TGTGGCTTCCGGCGGGGGCAGGGTTGTGCGGCATAGCGAGGCCTACGTTCCCAAGAGGGGCTTCATGGTG
TGGATGTCCGGCGTGGACGTTGGGCCCAAGCCAGAGAAGATGCTGCAGCCTAGCTTCGGCGAGCCCGGGC
AGTGCTTCGCTCTCCAGGGCTCAAACGGGTTCGTGGAGGTCAAGCTGAAGTCCGGCATCATTCCAGAGGC
GGTGACCCTGGAGCACGTTTCTAAGGACGTGGCCTACGATCGCTCAACGGCGCCTAAGGGCTGCAGGGTC
TACGGGTGGTACGAGGAGACGCCCGGCGAGACCCAGTCGGGGCATGCCGCTAAGATGGCGCTCGCTGAGT
TCGCCTACGACCTGGAGAAGAACAATGTTCAGACATTCGACGTGACTGCGCCGGATGTTGGCGTGATCAA
CATGGTGCGCCTCGACTTCACATCGAATCACGGCTCATCCCAGCTCACTTGCATCTACCGCCTGCGGGTG
CACGGCCATGAGCCTGTCAGCCCCGGCAGCTCGGCTGGGTCGCAGGCCTGAGACCCAGCTTTCTTGTACA
AAGTGGTGATATCCCGCGGCCATGCTAGAGTCCGCAAAAATCACCAGTCTCTCTCTACAAATCTATCTCT
CTCTATTTTTCTCCAGAATAATGTGTGAGTAGTTCCCAGATAAGGGAATTAGGGTTCTTATAGGGTTTCG
CTCATGTGTTGAGCATATAAGAAACCCTTAGTATGTATTTGTATTTGTAAAATACTTCTATCAATAAAAT
TTCTAATTCCTAAAACCAAAATCCAGTGACCTGCAGGCATGCGACGTCGGGCCCTCTAGAGGATCCCCGG
GTACCGCGAATTATCGATCATGAGCGGAGAATTAAGGGAGTCACGTTATGACCCCCGCCGATGACGCGGG
ACAAGCCGTTTTACGTTTGGAACTGACAGAACCGCAACGTTGAAGGAGCCACTGAGCCGCGGGTTTCTGG
AGTTTAATGAGCTAAGCACATACGTCAGAAACCATTATTGCGCGTTCAAAAGTCGCCTAAGGTCACTATC
AGCTAGCAAATATTTCTTGTCAAAAATGCTCCACTGACGTTCCATAAATTCCCCTCGGTATCCAATTAGA
GTCTCATATTCACTCTCAACTCGAATCCCCCCTATGAAAAAGCCTGAACTCACCGCGACGTCTGTCGAGA
AGTTTCTGATCGAAAAGTTCGACAGCGTCTCCGACCTGATGCAGCTCTCGGAGGGCGAAGAATCTCGTGC
TTTCAGCTTCGATGTAGGAGGGCGTGGATATGTCCTGCGGGTAAATAGCTGCGCCGATGGTTTCTACAAA
GATCGTTATGTTTATCGGCACTTTGCATCGGCCGCGCTCCCGATTCCGGAAGTGCTTGACATTGGGGAGT
TCAGCGAGAGCCTGACCTATTGCATCTCCCGCCGTGCACAGGGTGTCACGTTGCAAGACCTGCCTGAAAC
CGAACTGCCCGCTGTTCTTCAGCCGGTCGCGGAGGCTATGGATGCTATCGCTGCGGCCGATCTTAGCCAG
ACGAGCGGGTTCGGCCCATTCGGACCGCAAGGAATCGGTCAATACACTACATGGCGTGATTTCATATGCG
CGATTGCTGATCCCCATGTGTATCACTGGCAAACTGTGATGGACGACACCGTCAGTGCGTCCGTCGCGCA
GGCTCTCGATGAGCTGATGCTTTGGGCCGAGGACTGCCCCGAAGTCCGGCACCTCGTGCACGCGGATTTC
GGCTCCAACAATGTCCTGACGGACAATGGCCGCATAACAGCGGTCATTGACTGGAGCGAGGCGATGTTCG
GGGATTCCCAATACGAGGTCGCCAACATCTTCTTCTGGAGGCCGTGGTTGGCTTGTATGGAGCAGCAGAC
GCGCTACTTCGAGCGGAGGCATCCGGAGCTTGCAGGATCGCCAAGGCTCCGGGCGTATATGCTCCGCATT
GGTCTTGACCAACTCTATCAGAGCTTGGTTGACGGCAATTTCGATGATGCAGCTTGGGCGCAGGGTCGAT
GCGACGCAATCGTCCGATCCGGAGCCGGGACTGTCGGGCGTACACAAATCGCCCGCAGAAGCGCGGCCGT
CTGGACCGATGGCTGTGTAGAAGTACTCGCCGATAGTGGAAACCGACGCCCCAGCACTCGTCCGAGGGCA
AAGGAATAGAGTAGATGCCGACCGAACAAGAGCTGATTTCGAGAACGCCTCAGCCAGCAACTCGCGCGAG
CCTAGCAAGGCAAATGCGAGAGAACGGCCTTACGCTTGGTGGCACAGTTCTCGTCCACAGTTCGCTAAGC
TCGCTCGGCTGGGTCGCGGGAGGGCCGGTCGCAGTGATTCAGGAATTAATTCCCTAGAGTCAAGCAGATC
GTTCAAACATTTGGCAATAAAGTTTCTTAAGATTGAATCCTGTTGCCGGTCTTGCGATGATTATCATATA
ATTTCTGTTGAATTACGTTAAGCATGTAATAATTAACATGTAATGCATGACGTTATTTATGAGATGGGTT
TTTATGATTAGAGTCCCGCAATTATACATTTAATACGCGATAGAAAACAAAATATAGCGCGCAAACTAGG
ATAAATTATCGCGCGCGGTGTCATCTATGTTACTAGATCGACCGGCATGCAAGCTGATAATTCAATTCGG
CGTTAATTCAGTACATTAAAAACGTCCGCAATGTGTTATTAAGTTGTCTAAGCGTCAATTTGTTTACACC
ACAATATATCCTGCCACCAGCCAGCCAACAGCTCCCCGACCGGCAGCTCGGCACAAAATCACCACTCGAT
ACAGGCAGCCCATCAGTCCGGGACGGCGTCAGCGGGAGAGCCGTTGTAAGGCGGCAGACTTTGCTCATGT
TACCGATGCTATTCGGAAGAACGGCAACTAAGCTGCCGGGTTTGAAACACGGATGATCTCGCGGAGGGTA
GCATGTTGATTGTAACGATGACAGAGCGTTGCTGCCTGTGATCAATTCGGGCACGAACCCAGTGGACATA
AGCCTGTTCGGTTCGTAAGCTGTAATGCAAGTAGCGTATGCGCTCACGCAACTGGTCCAGAACCTTGACC
GAACGCAGCGGTGGTAACGGCGCAGTGGCGGTTTTCATGGCTTGTTATGACTGTTTTTTTGGGGTACAGT
CTATGCCTCGGGCATCCAAGCAGCAAGCGCGTTACGCCGTGGGTCGATGTTTGATGTTATGGAGCAGCAA
CGATGTTACGCAGCAGGGCAGTCGCCCTAAAACAAAGTTAAACATCATGGGGGAAGCGGTGATCGCCGAA
GTATCGACTCAACTATCAGAGGTAGTTGGCGTCATCGAGCGCCATCTCGAACCGACGTTGCTGGCCGTAC
ATTTGTACGGCTCCGCAGTGGATGGCGGCCTGAAGCCACACAGTGATATTGATTTGCTGGTTACGGTGAC
CGTAAGGCTTGATGAAACAACGCGGCGAGCTTTGATCAACGACCTTTTGGAAACTTCGGCTTCCCCTGGA
GAGAGCGAGATTCTCCGCGCTGTAGAAGTCACCATTGTTGTGCACGACGACATCATTCCGTGGCGTTATC
CAGCTAAGCGCGAACTGCAATTTGGAGAATGGCAGCGCAATGACATTCTTGCAGGTATCTTCGAGCCAGC
CACGATCGACATTGATCTGGCTATCTTGCTGACAAAAGCAAGAGAACATAGCGTTGCCTTGGTAGGTCCA
GCGGCGGAGGAACTCTTTGATCCGGTTCCTGAACAGGATCTATTTGAGGCGCTAAATGAAACCTTAACGC
TATGGAACTCGCCGCCCGACTGGGCTGGCGATGAGCGAAATGTAGTGCTTACGTTGTCCCGCATTTGGTA
CAGCGCAGTAACCGGCAAAATCGCGCCGAAGGATGTCGCTGCCGACTGGGCAATGGAGCGCCTGCCGGCC
CAGTATCAGCCCGTCATACTTGAAGCTAGACAGGCTTATCTTGGACAAGAAGAAGATCGCTTGGCCTCGC
GCGCAGATCAGTTGGAAGAATTTGTCCACTACGTGAAAGGCGAGATCACCAAGGTAGTCGGCAAATAATG
TCTAGCTAGAAATTCGTTCAAGCCGACGCCGCTTCGCGGCGCGGCTTAACTCAAGCGTTAGATGCACTAA
GCACATAATTGCTCACAGCCAAACTATCAGGTCAAGTCTGCTTTTATTATTTTTAAGCGTGCATAATAAG
CCCTACACAAATTGGGAGATATATCATGCATGACCAAAATCCCTTAACGTGAGTTTTCGTTCCACTGAGC
GTCAGACCCCGTAGAAAAGATCAAAGGATCTTCTTGAGATCCTTTTTTTCTGCGCGTAATCTGCTGCTTG
CAAACAAAAAAACCACCGCTACCAGCGGTGGTTTGTTTGCCGGATCAAGAGCTACCAACTCTTTTTCCGA
AGGTAACTGGCTTCAGCAGAGCGCAGATACCAAATACTGTCCTTCTAGTGTAGCCGTAGTTAGGCCACCA
CTTCAAGAACTCTGTAGCACCGCCTACATACCTCGCTCTGCTAATCCTGTTACCAGTGGCTGCTGCCAGT
GGCGATAAGTCGTGTCTTACCGGGTTGGACTCAAGACGATAGTTACCGGATAAGGCGCAGCGGTCGGGCT
GAACGGGGGGTTCGTGCACACAGCCCAGCTTGGAGCGAACGACCTACACCGAACTGAGATACCTACAGCG
TGAGCTATGAGAAAGCGCCACGCTTCCCGAAGGGAGAAAGGCGGACAGGTATCCGGTAAGCGGCAGGGTC
GGAACAGGAGAGCGCACGAGGGAGCTTCCAGGGGGAAACGCCTGGTATCTTTATAGTCCTGTCGGGTTTC
GCCACCTCTGACTTGAGCGTCGATTTTTGTGATGCTCGTCAGGGGGGCGGAGCCTATGGAAAAACGCCAG
CAACGCGGCCTTTTTACGGTTCCTGGCCTTTTGCTGGCCTTTTGCTCACATGTTCTTTCCTGCGTTATCC
CCTGATTCTGTGGATAACCGTATTACCGCCTTTGAGTGAGCTGATACCGCTCGCCGCAGCCGAACGACCG
AGCGCAGCGAGTCAGTGAGCGAGGAAGCGGAAGAGCGCCTGATGCGGTATTTTCTCCTTACGCATCTGTG
CGGTATTTCACACCGCATATGGTGCACTCTCAGTACAATCTGCTCTGATGCCGCATAGTTAAGCCAGTAT
ACACTCCGCTATCGCTACGTGACTGGGTCATGGCTGCGCCCCGACACCCGCCAACACCCGCTGACGCGCC
CTGACGGGCTTGTCTGCTCCCGGCATCCGCTTACAGACAAGCTGTGACCGTCTCCGGGAGCTGCATGTGT
CAGAGGTTTTCACCGTCATCACCGAAACGCGCGAGGCAGGGTGCCTTGATGTGGGCGCCGGCGGTCGAGT
GGCGACGGCGCGGCTTGTCCGCGCCCTGGTAGATTGCCTGGCCGTAGGCCAGCCATTTTTGAGCGGCCAG
CGGCCGCGATAGGCCGACGCGAAGCGGCGGGGCGTAGGGAGCGCAGCGACCGAAGGGTAGGCGCTTTTTG
CAGCTCTTCGGCTGTGCGCTGGCCAGACAGTTATGCACAGGCCAGGCGGGTTTTAAGAGTTTTAATAAGT
TTTAAAGAGTTTTAGGCGGAAAAATCGCCTTTTTTCTCTTTTATATCAGTCACTTACATGTGTGACCGGT
TCCCAATGTACGGCTTTGGGTTCCCAATGTACGGGTTCCGGTTCCCAATGTACGGCTTTGGGTTCCCAAT
GTACGTGCTATCCACAGGAAAGAGACCTTTTCGACCTTTTTCCCCTGCTAGGGCAATTTGCCCTAGCATC
TGCTCCGTACATTAGGAACCGGCGGATGCTTCGCCCTCGATCAGGTTGCGGTAGCGCATGACTAGGATCG
GGCCAGCCTGCCCCGCCTCCTCCTTCAAATCGTACTCCGGCAGGTCATTTGACCCGATCAGCTTGCGCAC
GGTGAAACAGAACTTCTTGAACTCTCCGGCGCTGCCACTGCGTTCGTAGATCGTCTTGAACAACCATCTG
GCTTCTGCCTTGCCTGCGGCGCGGCGTGCCAGGCGGTAGAGAAAACGGCCGATGCCGGGATCGATCAAAA
AGTAATCGGGGTGAACCGTCAGCACGTCCGGGTTCTTGCCTTCTGTGATCTCGCGGTACATCCAATCAGC
TAGCTCGATCTCGATGTACTCCGGCCGCCCGGTTTCGCTCTTTACGATCTTGTAGCGGCTAATCAAGGCT
TCACCCTCGGATACCGTCACCAGGCGGCCGTTCTTGGCCTTCTTCGTACGCTGCATGGCAACGTGCGTGG
TGTTTAACCGAATGCAGGTTTCTACCAGGTCGTCTTTCTGCTTTCCGCCATCGGCTCGCCGGCAGAACTT
GAGTACGTCCGCAACGTGTGGACGGAACACGCGGCCGGGCTTGTCTCCCTTCCCTTCCCGGTATCGGTTC
ATGGATTCGGTTAGATGGGAAACCGCCATCAGTACCAGGTCGTAATCCCACACACTGGCCATGCCGGCCG
GCCCTGCGGAAACCTCTACGTGCCCGTCTGGAAGCTCGTAGCGGATCACCTCGCCAGCTCGTCGGTCACG
CTTCGACAGACGGAAAACGGCCACGTCCATGATGCTGCGACTATCGCGGGTGCCCACGTCATAGAGCATC
GGAACGAAAAAATCTGGTTGCTCGTCGCCCTTGGGCGGCTTCCTAATCGACGGCGCACCGGCTGCCGGCG
GTTGCCGGGATTCTTTGCGGATTCGATCAGCGGCCGCTTGCCACGATTCACCGGGGCGTGCTTCTGCCTC
GATGCGTTGCCGCTGGGCGGCCTGCGCGGCCTTCAACTTCTCCACCAGGTCATCACCCAGCGCCGCGCCG
ATTTGTACCGGGCCGGATGGTTTGCGACCGCTCACGCCGATTCCTCGGGCTTGGGGGTTCCAGTGCCATT
GCAGGGCCGGCAGACAACCCAGCCGCTTACGCCTGGCCAACCGCCCGTTCCTCCACACATGGGGCATTCC
ACGGCGTCGGTGCCTGGTTGTTCTTGATTTTCCATGCCGCCTCCTTTAGCCGCTAAAATTCATCTACTCA
TTTATTCATTTGCTCATTTACTCTGGTAGCTGCGCGATGTATTCAGATAGCAGCTCGGTAATGGTCTTGC
CTTGGCGTACCGCGTACATCTTCAGCTTGGTGTGATCCTCCGCCGGCAACTGAAAGTTGACCCGCTTCAT
GGCTGGCGTGTCTGCCAGGCTGGCCAACGTTGCAGCCTTGCTGCTGCGTGCGCTCGGACGGCCGGCACTT
AGCGTGTTTGTGCTTTTGCTCATTTTCTCTTTACCTCATTAACTCAAATGAGTTTTGATTTAATTTCAGC
GGCCAGCGCCTGGACCTCGCGGGCAGCGTCGCCCTCGGGTTCTGATTCAAGAACGGTTGTGCCGGCGGCG
GCAGTGCCTGGGTAGCTCACGCGCTGCGTGATACGGGACTCAAGAATGGGCAGCTCGTACCCGGCCAGCG
CCTCGGCAACCTCACCGCCGATGCGCGTGCCTTTGATCGCCCGCGACACGACAAAGGCCGCTTGTAGCCT
TCCATCCGTGACCTCAATGCGCTGCTTAACCAGCTCCACCAGGTCGGCGGTGGCCCATATGTCGTAAGGG
CTTGGCTGCACCGGAATCAGCACGAAGTCGGCTGCCTTGATCGCGGACACAGCCAAGTCCGCCGCCTGGG
GCGCTCCGTCGATCACTACGAAGTCGCGCCGGCCGATGGCCTTCACGTCGCGGTCAATCGTCGGGCGGTC
GATGCCGACAACGGTTAGCGGTTGATCTTCCCGCACGGCCGCCCAATCGCGGGCACTGCCCTGGGGATCG
GAATCGACTAACAGAACATCGGCCCCGGCGAGTTGCAGGGCGCGGGCTAGATGGGTTGCGATGGTCGTCT
TGCCTGACCCGCCTTTCTGGTTAAGTACAGCGATAACCTTCATGCGTTCCCCTTGCGTATTTGTTTATTT
ACTCATCGCATCATATACGCAGCGACCGCATGACGCAAGCTGTTTTACTCAAATACACATCACCTTTTTA
GACGGCGGCGCTCGGTTTCTTCAGCGGCCAAGCTGGCCGGCCAGGCCGCCAGCTTGGCATCAGACAAACC
GGCCAGGATTTCATGCAGCCGCACGGTTGAGACGTGCGCGGGCGGCTCGAACACGTACCCGGCCGCGATC
ATCTCCGCCTCGATCTCTTCGGTAATGAAAAACGGTTCGTCCTGGCCGTCCTGGTGCGGTTTCATGCTTG
TTCCTCTTGGCGTTCATTCTCGGCGGCCGCCAGGGCGTCGGCCTCGGTCAATGCGTCCTCACGGAAGGCA
CCGCGCCGCCTGGCCTCGGTGGGCGTCACTTCCTCGCTGCGCTCAAGTGCGCGGTACAGGGTCGAGCGAT
GCACGCCAAGCAGTGCAGCCGCCTCTTTCACGGTGCGGCCTTCCTGGTCGATCAGCTCGCGGGCGTGCGC
GATCTGTGCCGGGGTGAGGGTAGGGCGGGGGCCAAACTTCACGCCTCGGGCCTTGGCGGCCTCGCGCCCG
CTCCGGGTGCGGTCGATGATTAGGGAACGCTCGAACTCGGCAATGCCGGCGAACACGGTCAACACCATGC
GGCCGGCCGGCGTGGTGGTGTCGGCCCACGGCTCTGCCAGGCTACGCAGGCCCGCGCCGGCCTCCTGGAT
GCGCTCGGCAATGTCCAGTAGGTCGCGGGTGCTGCGGGCCAGGCGGTCTAGCCTGGTCACTGTCACAACG
TCGCCAGGGCGTAGGTGGTCAAGCATCCTGGCCAGCTCCGGGCGGTCGCGCCTGGTGCCGGTGATCTTCT
CGGAAAACAGCTTGGTGCAGCCGGCCGCGTGCAGTTCGGCCCGTTGGTTGGTCAAGTCCTGGTCGTCGGT
GCTGACGCGGGCATAGCCCAGCAGGCCAGCGGCGGCGCTCTTGTTCATGGCGTAATGTCTCCGGTTCTAG
TCGCAAGTATTCTACTTTATGCGACTAAAACACGCGACAAGAAAACGCCAGGAAAAGGGCAGGGCGGCAG
CCTGTCGCGTAACTTAGGACTTGTGCGACATGTCGTTTTCAGAAGACGGCTGCACTGAACGTCAGAAGCC
GACTGCACTATAGCAGCGGAGGGGTTGGATCAAAGTACTTTAAAGTACTTTAAAGTACTTTAAAGTACTT
TGATCCCGAGGGGAACCCTGTGGTTGGCATGCACATACAAATGGACGAACGGATAAACCTTTTCACGCCC
TTTTAAATATCCGATTATTCTAATAAACGCTCTTTTCTCTTAGGTTTACCCGCCAATATATCCTGTCAAA
CACTGATAGTTTAAACTGAAGGCGGGAAACGACAATCTGATCCAAGCTCAAGCTAAGCTTGAGCTCTCCC
ATATGGTCGACTAGAGCCAAGCTGATCTCCTTTGCCCCGGAGATCACCATGGACGACTTTCTCTATCTCT
ACGATCTAGGAAGAAAGTTCGACGGAGAAGGTGACGATACCATGTTCACCACCGATAATGAGAAGATTAG
CCTCTTCAATTTCAGAAAGAATGCTGACCCACAGATGGTTAGAGAGGCCTACGCGGCAGGTCTCATCAAG
ACGATCTACCCGAGTAATAATCTCCAGGAGATCAAATACCTTCCCAAGAAGGTTAAAGATGCAGTCAAAA
GATTCAGGACTAACTGCATCAAGAACACAGAGAAAGATATATTTCTCAAGATCAGAAGTACTATTCCAGT
ATGGACGATTCAAGGCTTGCTTCATAAACCAAGGCAAGTAATAGAGATTGGAGTCTCTAAGAAAGTAGTT
CCTACTGAATCAAAGGCCATGGAGTCAAAAATTCAGATCGAGGATCTAACAGAACTCGCCGTGAAGACTG
GCGAACAGTTCATACAGAGTCTTTTACGACTCAATGACAAGAAGAAAATCTTCGTCAACATGGTGGAGCA
CGACACTCTCGTCTACTCCAAGAATATCAAAGATACAGTCTCAGAAGACCAAAGGGCTAT
